>Addgene plasmid #185336 | pCDNA3-AUP1-FLAG | addgene full sequence | sequence record 382171 | Addgene NGS Result
ACAATCTGCTCTGATGCCGCATAGTTAAGCCAGTATCTGCTCCCTGCTTGTGTGTTGGAGGTCGCTGAGT
AGTGCGCGAGCAAAATTTAAGCTACAACAAGGCAAGGCTTGACCGACAATTGCATGAAGAATCTGCTTAG
GGTTAGGCGTTTTGCGCTGCTTCGCGATGTACGGGCCAGATATACGCGTTGACATTGATTATTGACTAGT
TATTAATAGTAATCAATTACGGGGTCATTAGTTCATAGCCCATATATGGAGTTCCGCGTTACATAACTTA
CGGTAAATGGCCCGCCTGGCTGACCGCCCAACGACCCCCGCCCATTGACGTCAATAATGACGTATGTTCC
CATAGTAACGCCAATAGGGACTTTCCATTGACGTCAATGGGTGGAGTATTTACGGTAAACTGCCCACTTG
GCAGTACATCAAGTGTATCATATGCCAAGTACGCCCCCTATTGACGTCAATGACGGTAAATGGCCCGCCT
GGCATTATGCCCAGTACATGACCTTATGGGACTTTCCTACTTGGCAGTACATCTACGTATTAGTCATCGC
TATTACCATGGTGATGCGGTTTTGGCAGTACATCAATGGGCGTGGATAGCGGTTTGACTCACGGGGATTT
CCAAGTCTCCACCCCATTGACGTCAATGGGAGTTTGTTTTGGCACCAAAATCAACGGGACTTTCCAAAAT
GTCGTAACAACTCCGCCCCATTGACGCAAATGGGCGGTAGGCGTGTACGGTGGGAGGTCTATATAAGCAG
AGCTCTCTGGCTAACTAGAGAACCCACTGCTTACTGGCTTATCGAAATTAATACGACTCACTATAGGGAG
ACCCAAGCTTGGTACCGAGCTCGGATCCACTAGTAACGGCCGCCAGTGTGCTGGAATTCATGGAGCTTCC
CTCAGGGCCGGGGCCGGAGCGGCTCTTTGACTCGCACCGGCTTCCGGGTGACTGCTTCCTACTGCTCGTG
CTGCTGCTCTACGCGCCAGTCGGGTTCTGCCTCCTCGTCCTGCGCCTCTTTCTCGGGATCCACGTCTTCC
TGGTCAGCTGCGCGCTGCCAGACAGCGTCCTTCGCAGATTCGTAGTGCGGACCATGTGTGCGGTGCTAGG
GCTCGTGGCCCGGCAGGAGGACTCCGGACTCCGGGATCACAGTGTCAGGGTCCTCATTTCCAACCATGTG
ACACCTTTCGACCACAACATAGTCAATTTGCTTACCACCTGTAGCACCCCTCTACTCAATAGTCCCCCCA
GCTTTGTGTGCTGGTCTCGGGGCTTCATGGAGATGAATGGGCGGGGGGAGTTGGTGGAGTCACTCAAGAG
ATTCTGTGCTTCCACGAGGCTTCCCCCCACTCCTCTGCTGCTATTCCCTGAGGAAGAGGCCACCAATGGC
CGGGAGGGGCTCCTGCGCTTCAGTTCCTGGCCATTTTCTATCCAAGATGTGGTACAACCTCTTACCCTGC
AAGTTCAGAGACCCCTGGTCTCTGTGACGGTGTCAGATGCCTCCTGGGTCTCAGAACTGCTGTGGTCACT
TTTCGTCCCTTTCACGGTGTATCAAGTAAGGTGGCTTCGTCCTGTTCATCGCCAACTAGGGGAAGCGAAT
GAGGAGTTTGCACTCCGTGTACAACAGCTGGTGGCCAAGGAATTGGGCCAGACAGGGACACGGCTCACTC
CAGCTGACAAAGCAGAGCACATGAAGCGACAAAGACACCCCAGATTGCGCCCCCAGTCAGCCCAGTCTTC
TTTCCCTCCCTCCCCTGGTCCTTCTCCTGATGTGCAACTGGCAACTCTGGCTCAGAGAGTCAAGGAAGTT
TTGCCCCATGTGCCATTGGGTGTCATCCAGAGAGACCTGGCCAAGACTGGCTGTGTAGACTTGACTATCA
CTAATCTGCTTGAGGGGGCCGTAGCTTTCATGCCTGAAGACATCACCAAGGGAACTCAGTCCCTACCCAC
AGCCTCTGCCTCCAAGTTTCCCAGCTCTGGCCCGGTGACCCCTCAGCCAACAGCCCTAACATTTGCCAAG
TCTTCCTGGGCCCGGCAGGAGAGCCTGCAGGAGCGCAAGCAAGCACTATATGAATACGCAAGAAGGAGAT
TCACAGAGAGACGAGCCCAGGAGGCTGACCTCGAGGTCGAGGACTACAAGGACGACGATGACAAGATCTT
CGAGCACCACCACCACCACCACTGAGATCCGGCTGCTAACAAAGCCCGAAAGGAAGCTGAGTTGGCTGCT
CTAGAGGGCCCTATTCTATAGTGTCACCTAAATGCTAGAGCTCGCTGATCAGCCTCGACTGTGCCTTCTA
GTTGCCAGCCATCTGTTGTTTGCCCCTCCCCCGTGCCTTCCTTGACCCTGGAAGGTGCCACTCCCACTGT
CCTTTCCTAATAAAATGAGGAAATTGCATCGCATTGTCTGAGTAGGTGTCATTCTATTCTGGGGGGTGGG
GTGGGGCAGGACAGCAAGGGGGAGGATTGGGAAGACAATAGCAGGCATGCTGGGGATGCGGTGGGCTCTA
TGGCTTCTGAGGCGGAAAGAACCAGCTGGGGCTCTAGGGGGTATCCCC
[124 nt withheld, positions 2569-2692]
C
[91 nt withheld, positions 2694-2784]
A
[49 nt withheld, positions 2786-2834]
CCTTTGACGTTGGAGTCCACGTTCTTT
[37 nt withheld, positions 2862-2898]
ACCCTATCTCGGTCTATTCTTTTGATTTATAAGGGATTTTGCCGATTTCGGCCTATTGGTTAAAAAATGA
GCTGATTTAACAAAAATTTAACGCGAATTAATTCTGTGGAATGTGTGTCAGTTAGGGTGTGGAAAGTCCC
CAGGCTCCCCAGCAGGCAGAAGTATGCAAAGCATGCATCTCAATTAGTCAGCAACCAGGTGTGGAAAGTC
CCCAGGCTCCCCAGCAGGCAGAAGTATGCAAAGCATGCATCTCAATTAGTCAGCAACCATAGTCCCGCCC
CTAACTCCGCCCATCCCGCCCCTAACTCCGCCCAGTTCCGCCCATTCTCCGCCCCATGGCTGACTAATTT
TTTTTATTTATGCAGAGGCCGAGGCCGCCTCTGCCTCTGAGCTATTCCAGAAGTAGTGAGGAGGCTTTTT
TGGAGGCCTAGGCTTTTGCAAAAAGCTCCCGGGAGCTTGTATATCCATTTTCGGATCTGATCAAGAGACA
GGATGAGGATCGTTTCGCATGATTGAACAAGATGGATTGCACGCAGGTTCTCCGGCCGCTTGGGTGGAGA
GGCTATTCGGCTATGACTGGGCACAACAGACAATCGGCTGCTCTGATGCCGCCGTGTTCCGGCTGTCAGC
GCAGGGGCGCCCGGTTCTTTTTGTCAAGACCGACCTGTCCGGTGCCCTGAATGAACTGCAGGACGAGGCA
GCGCGGCTATCGTGGCTGGCCACGACGGGCGTTCCTTGCGCAGCTGTGCTCGACGTTGTCACTGAAGCGG
GAAGGGACTGGCTGCTATTGGGCGAAGTGCCGGGGCAGGATCTCCTGTCATCTCACCTTGCTCCTGCCGA
GAAAGTATCCATCATGGCTGATGCAATGCGGCGGCTGCATACGCTTGATCCGGCTACCTGCCCATTCGAC
CACCAAGCGAAACATCGCATCGAGCGAGCACGTACTCGGATGGAAGCCGGTCTTGTCGATCAGGATGATC
TGGACGAAGAGCATCAGGGGCTCGCGCCAGCCGAACTGTTCGCCAGGCTCAAGGCGCGCATGCCCGACGG
CGAGGATCTCGTCGTGACCCATGGCGATGCCTGCTTGCCGAATATCATGGTGGAAAATGGCCGCTTTTCT
GGATTCATCGACTGTGGCCGGCTGGGTGTGGCGGACCGCTATCAGGACATAGCGTTGGCTACCCGTGATA
TTGCTGAAGAGCTTGGCGGCGAATGGGCTGACCGCTTCCTCGTGCTTTACGGTATCGCCGCTCCCGATTC
GCAGCGCATCGCCTTCTATCGCCTTCTTGACGAGTTCTTCTGAGCGGGACTCTGGGGTTCGAAATGACCG
ACCAAGCGACGCCCAACCTGCCATCACGAGATTTCGATTCCACCGCCGCCTTCTATGAAAGGTTGGGCTT
CGGAATCGTTTTCCGGGACGCCGGCTGGATGATCCTCCAGCGCGGGGATCTCATGCTGGAGTTCTTCGCC
CACCCCAACTTGTTTATTGCAGCTTATAATGGTTACAAATAAAGCAATAGCATCACAAATTTCACAAATA
AAGCATTTTTTTCACTGCATTCTAGTTGTGGTTTGTCCAAACTCATCAATGTATCTTATCATGTCTGTAT
ACCGTCGACCTCTAGCTAGAGCTTGGCGTAATCATGGTCATAGCTGTTTCCTGTGTGAAATTGTTATCCG
CTCACAATTCCACACAACATACGAGCCGGAAGCATAAAGTGTAAAGCCTGGGGTGCCTAATGAGTGAGCT
AACTCACATTAATTGCGTTGCGCTCACTGCCCGCTTTCCAGTCGGGAAACCTGTCGTGCCAGCTGCATTA
ATGAATCGGCCAACGCGCGGGGAGAGGCGGTTTGCGTATTGGGCGCTCTTCCGCTTCCTCGCTCACTGAC
TCGCTGCGCTCGGTCGTTCGGCTGCGGCGAGCGGTATCAGCTCACTCAAAGGCGGTAATACGGTTATCCA
CAGAATCAGGGGATAACGCAGGAAAGAACATGTGAGCAAAAGGCCAGCAAAAGGCCAGGAACCGTAAAAA
GGCCGCGTTGCTGGCGTTTTTCCATAGGCTCCGCCCCCCTGACGAGCATCACAAAAATCGACGCTCAAGT
CAGAGGTGGCGAAACCCGACAGGACTATAAAGATACCAGGCGTTTCCCCCTGGAAGCTCCCTCGTGCGCT
CTCCTGTTCCGACCCTGCCGCTTACCGGATACCTGTCCGCCTTTCTCCCTTCGGGAAGCGTGGCGCTTTC
TCATAGCTCACGCTGTAGGTATCTCAGTTCGGTGTAGGTCGTTCGCTCCAAGCTGGGCTGTGTGCACGAA
CCCCCCGTTCAGCCCGACCGCTGCGCCTTATCCGGTAACTATCGTCTTGAGTCCAACCCGGTAAGACACG
ACTTATCGCCACTGGCAGCAGCCACTGGTAACAGGATTAGCAGAGCGAGGTATGTAGGCGGTGCTACAGA
GTTCTTGAAGTGGTGGCCTAACTACGGCTACACTAGAAGAACAGTATTTGGTATCTGCGCTCTGCTGAAG
CCAGTTACCTTCGGAAAAAGAGTTGGTAGCTCTTGATCCGGCAAACAAACCACCGCTGGTAGCGGTGGTT
TTTTTGTTTGCAAGCAGCAGATTACGCGCAGAAAAAAAGGATCTCAAGAAGATCCTTTGATCTTTTCTAC
GGGGTCTGACGCTCAGTGGAACGAAAACTCACGTTAAGGGATTTTGGTCATGAGATTATCAAAAAGGATC
TTCACCTAGATCCTTTTAAATTAAAAATGAAGTTTTAAATCAATCTAAAGTATATATGAGTAAACTTGGT
CTGACAGTTACCAATGCTTAATCAGTGAGGCACCTATCTCAGCGATCTGTCTATTTCGTTCATCCATAGT
TGCCTGACTCCCCGTCGTGTAGATAACTACGATACGGGAGGGCTTACCATCTGGCCCCAGTGCTGCAATG
ATACCGCGAGACCCACGCTCACCGGCTCCAGATTTATCAGCAATAAACCAGCCAGCCGGAAGGGCCGAGC
GCAGAAGTGGTCCTGCAACTTTATCCGCCTCCATCCAGTCTATTAATTGTTGCCGGGAAGCTAGAGTAAG
TAGTTCGCCAGTTAATAGTTTGCGCAACGTTGTTGCCATTGCTACAGGCATCGTGGTGTCACGCTCGTCG
TTTGGTATGGCTTCATTCAGCTCCGGTTCCCAACGATCAAGGCGAGTTACATGATCCCCCATGTTGTGCA
AAAAAGCGGTTAGCTCCTTCGGTCCTCCGATCGTTGTCAGAAGTAAGTTGGCCGCAGTGTTATCACTCAT
GGTTATGGCAGCACTGCATAATTCTCTTACTGTCATGCCATCCGTAAGATGCTTTTCTGTGACTGGTGAG
TACTCAACCAAGTCATTCTGAGAATAGTGTATGCGGCGACCGAGTTGCTCTTGCCCGGCGTCAATACGGG
ATAATACCGCGCCACATAGCAGAACTTTAAAAGTGCTCATCATTGGAAAACGTTCTTCGGGGCGAAAACT
CTCAAGGATCTTACCGCTGTTGAGATCCAGTTCGATGTAACCCACTCGTGCACCCAACTGATCTTCAGCA
TCTTTTACTTTCACCAGCGTTTCTGGGTGAGCAAAAACAGGAAGGCAAAATGCCGCAAAAAAGGGAATAA
GGGCGACACGGAAATGTTGAATACTCATACTCTTCCTTTTTCAATATTATTGAAGCATTTATCAGGGTTA
TTGTCTCATGAGCGGATACATATTTGAATGTATTTAGAAAAATAAACAAATAGGGGTTCCGCGCACATTT
CCCCGAAAAGTGCCACCTGACGTCGACGGATCGGGAGATCTCCCGATCCCCTATGGTGCACTCTCAGT
Features (pLannotate 1.2.2; 24 found; start..end, strand, type, name):
    191..570     +  enhancer       CMV enhancer: human cytomegalovirus immediate early enhancer
    571..774     +  promoter       CMV promoter: human cytomegalovirus (CMV) immediate early promoter
    770..803     +  LTR            5' LTR (truncated) (fragment): truncated 5' long terminal repeat (LTR) from HIV-1
    819..837     +  promoter       T7 promoter: promoter for bacteriophage T7 RNA polymerase
    900..2129    +  CDS            AUP1: AUP1_HUMAN - Experimental evidence at protein level: Swiss-Prot protein existence level 1. (Microbial infection) Following Dengue virus infection, required for induction of lipophagy which facilitates production of virus progeny particles. From Homo sapiens (Human).
   2145..2165    +  CDS            FLAG (fragment): FLAG® epitope tag, followed by an enterokinase cleavage site
   2175..2192    +  CDS            9xHis (fragment): 9xHis affinity tag
   2202..2240    +  CDS            SET1 (fragment): solubility-enhancement tag derived from T7 phage gene 10B
   2255..2273    -  promoter       SP6 promoter: promoter for bacteriophage SP6 RNA polymerase
   2299..2523    +  polyA_signal   bGH poly(A) signal: bovine growth hormone polyadenylation signal
   2527..2548    +  promoter       SV40 promoter (fragment): SV40 enhancer and early promoter
   2569..2997    +  rep_origin     f1 ori (sequence partly withheld): f1 bacteriophage origin of replication; arrow indicates direction of (+) strand synthesis
   3011..3340    +  promoter       SV40 promoter: SV40 enhancer and early promoter
   3407..4198    +  CDS            neo: KKA2_KLEPN - Also known as kan, nptII. Experimental evidence at protein level: Swiss-Prot protein existence level 1. Resistance to kanamycin, neomycin, paromomycin, ribostamycin, butirosin and gentamicin B. From Klebsiella pneumoniae.
   4222..4380    +  CDS            ble (fragment): BLE_KLEPN - Experimental evidence at protein level: Swiss-Prot protein existence level 1. Binding protein with a strong affinity to the bleomycin family of antibiotics. Binds to CL990; an antimitotic-antibiotic compound. From Klebsiella pneumoniae.
   4375..4496    +  polyA_signal   SV40 poly(A) signal: SV40 polyadenylation signal
   4569..4585    -  protein_bind   lac operator: The lac repressor binds to the lac operator to inhibit transcription in E. coli. This inhibition can be relieved by adding lactose or isopropyl-β-D-thiogalactopyranoside (IPTG). lac repressor encoded by lacI
   4593..4623    -  promoter       lac promoter: promoter for the E. coli lac operon
   4638..4659    -  protein_bind   CAP binding site: CAP binding activates transcription in the presence of cAMP. E. coli catabolite activator protein
   4672..4764    -  CDS            lacI (fragment): lac repressor; lacI; The lac repressor binds to the lac operator to inhibit transcription in E. coli. This inhibition can be relieved by adding lactose or isopropyl-β-D-thiogalactopyranoside (IPTG).
   4947..5535    -  rep_origin     ori: high-copy-number ColE1/pMB1/pBR322/pUC origin of replication
   5706..6566    -  CDS            AmpR: β-lactamase; bla; confers resistance to ampicillin, carbenicillin, and related antibiotics
   6567..6671    -  promoter       AmpR promoter: bla
   6730..36      -  misc_feature   bom (fragment) (across the origin): basis of mobility region from pBR322
