[The description below was written by a language model from this plasmid's Addgene catalogue record and pLannotate feature annotations shown in this document.]
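Description:
pCDNA3-AUP1-FLAG is a mammalian expression plasmid built on a pcDNA3-FLAG backbone and designed to produce human AUP1 carrying C-terminal epitope tags. It is maintained in E. coli through a high-copy ColE1/pUC-type origin and selected with ampicillin via the β-lactamase (AmpR) gene and its own promoter. An f1 origin is also present, which in principle permits single-stranded DNA production. The sequenced record is about 6.7 kb.

The AUP1 coding sequence was inserted by restriction cloning between BamHI and XhoI sites and sits downstream of the human cytomegalovirus immediate early enhancer and promoter, which drive strong constitutive transcription in mammalian cells. Transcripts are terminated and polyadenylated by the bovine growth hormone poly(A) signal. Immediately after the open reading frame come the backbone-encoded FLAG epitope and a polyhistidine stretch, which the catalogue lists as 6xHis and the automated annotation calls a partial 9xHis match. These tags allow detection, immunoprecipitation or affinity capture of the protein. T7 and SP6 phage promoters flank the insert and can serve for in vitro transcription or as sequencing primer sites. A separate cassette of SV40 early promoter, neomycin phosphotransferase gene and SV40 poly(A) signal offers G418 selection of stably transfected cells. Several short annotated fragments (an HIV-1 LTR piece, SET1, ble, lacI and lac promoter elements) look like backbone remnants or chance matches rather than functional parts.

The stated purpose is mammalian expression of AUP1. The associated publication concerns AUP1 binding to the E2 enzyme UBE2G2 and its role in ER-associated degradation.
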