Addgene plasmid #185336: pCDNA3-AUP1-FLAG
Purpose: Mammalian expression of AUP1
Depositing lab: Allan Weissman. Depositing organization: National Cancer Institute (NCI). Publication: A structurally conserved site in AUP1 binds the E2 enzyme UBE2G2 and is essential for ER-associated degradation. Smith CE, Tsai YC, Liang YH, Khago D, Mariano J, Li J, Tarasov SG, Gergel E, Tsai B, Villaneuva M, Clapp ME, Magidson V, Chari R, Byrd RA, Ji X, Weissman AM. PLoS Biol. 2021 Dec 8;19(12):e3001474. doi: 10.1371/journal.pbio.3001474. eCollection 2021 Dec. PubMed 34879065.
Backbone
  Vector backbone: pcDNA3-FLAG
  Vector type: Mammalian Expression
Growth in bacteria
  Bacterial resistance: Ampicillin, 100 μg/mL
  Growth temperature: 37°C
  Growth strain: DH5alpha
  Copy number: High Copy
Gene/Insert
  Gene/Insert name: AUP1
  Species: H. sapiens (human)
  Entrez Gene: AUP1
  Tag / fusion protein: FLAG, 6xHis (C terminal on backbone)
  Cloning method: Restriction Enzyme; 5′ cloning site BamHI (unknown if destroyed); 3′ cloning site XhoI (unknown if destroyed)
Terms and licenses: Academic/Nonprofit Terms; Industry Terms: Not Available to Industry
How to cite: pCDNA3-AUP1-FLAG was a gift from Allan Weissman (Addgene plasmid # 185336 ; http://n2t.net/addgene:185336 ; RRID:Addgene_185336)
